>Addgene plasmid #182575 | pαH-S-GSAS-B.1.617.2.v1 | depositor full sequence | sequence record 353646 | pαH-S-GSAS-B.1.617.2.v1 sequence 3618 bps
CTGCTCGTATTTGCCGAGCTCCTGCAGGTCGATCAGGGACTCGTTCAGGTTCTTGGCCACCTCGTTCAGT
CTGTCGATTTCCTTTTGGATGTTCACCACGCTGGCGTTAATGCCACTGATGTCGCCCAGGTCCACATCGG
GGCTGGTGTGGTTTTTAAAGTACTTGTCCAGCTCTTCCTTAAAAGAGTCCAGCTCAGGTTGCAGAGGGTC
GTACACTGTGTTGTTCACGATTCCGATGACCACGTCACAATTGCCACTCACGAAGGTGTTGTCGGTGGTG
ATAATCTGGGGTTCGTAGAAGTTTCTTTGTGTCACGAACCAGTGTGTGCCATTGGAAACGAAAACGCCCT
CTCTTGGGAAGTGGGCCTTGCCGTCGTGGCAGATGGCAGGGGCGGTTGTGAAATTCTTCTCTTGGGCAGG
CACGTATGTCACATGCAGGAACACCACGCCGTGCGGCGCGCTCTGGGGGAAGCTCATCAGGTGATAGCCT
TTGCCGCAGAAGTCAACGCGTTTAGACTGTCCCAGCACACACTCGGACATCTTGGTAGCGGCGAGATTGG
CGCTGGCTCTTATTTCAGCGGCCCTGATCAGCTGTTGGGTCACGTAGGTTTGCAGGGACTGCAGTCTACC
TGTGATCAGTCTATCGATCTGGACTTCGGCTTCCACCTTGTCCAGTCTAGACAGGATATCGTTCAGCACA
GAGCTGATGGCGCCAAAATTGCTGCTGAGCTGCTTCACCAGGGTGTTCAGGGCTTGGGCGTTCTGATTCA
CCACGTTCTGCAGTTTGCCCAGGGCGCTGGCGGTAGAGGAGAGGGAGTCCTGGATCTTGCCGATGGCAGA
ATTGAACTGGTTAGCGATCAGCTTCTGGTTTTCATACAGCACGTTCTGGGTCACGCCGATTCCGTTGAAT
CTATAGGCCATCTGCATGGCAAAGGGGATCTGCAGGGCGGCGCCGGCGCCAAATGTCCACCCAGATGTGA
TGGTGCCAGCCAGCAGGGCAGAGGTGTACTGAGCGATCATCTCGTCGGTCAGCAGAGGTGGGAGAACTGT
CAGGCCGTTGAATTTCTGGGCGCAGATCAGATCTCTGGCGGCTATGTCGCCCAGGCAATCGCCATACTGT
TTGATAAAGCCGGCATCGGCCAGGGTGACCTTGTTGAACAGCAGATCCTCGATAAAGCTCCGCTTGCTAG
GCTTAGAAGGATCAGGGAGAATCTGGCTAAAGTTAAAGCCGCCGAAGTCCTTGATAGGTGGGGTCTTGTA
GATCTGCTTCACTTGGGCGAACACCTCCTGGGTATTTTTGTCCTGTTCCACGGCGATTCCGGTCAGCGCC
CGGTTCAGTTGGGTGCAAAAGGAGCCGTATTGCAGCAGCAGGTTGCTGCATTCAGTGCTGTCGCCACAGA
TGTACATTGTACAGTCCACGCTGGTCTTGGTCATGCTCACGGGCAGGATCTCTGTTGTGACGCTAATTGT
AAAGTTGGTGGGAATGGCGATAGAGTTGTTGGAATAGGCCACGCTGTTCTCTGCGCCCAGGCTCATGGTG
TAGGCGATGATGCTCTGGCTAGCTACAGAGGAAGCAGACCCTCTGCTGTTTGTCTGGGTCTGGTAGCTGG
CACAGATGCCGGCGCCGATAGGGATGTCGCACTCGTAACTGTTATTCACGTGCTCGGCGCCGATCAGACA
TCCGGCCCTGGTCTGGAACACATTGGAGCCAGTGGAGTACACTCTCCAAGTAGGTGTCAGCTGATCGGCG
TGGATGGCCACAGGAACCTCGGTGCAGTTAACACCTTGGTACAGCACAGCCACCTGGTTGCTGGTATTGG
TCCCGGGGGTGATCACAGAAACTCCTCCGAAGGAGCAGGGTGTAATATCCAGGATTTCCAGGGTCTGTGG
ATCTCTGACGGCATCTGTGGTGTCAGCGATATCACGGCCGAACTGCTGGAAGGGGAGGAACTTTTTGTTG
CTTTCGGTCAGCACGCCGGTCCCAGTCAGGCCGTTGAAGTTGAAGTTCACGCA
[654 nt withheld, positions 2014-2667]
CCGGAAGTTGCTGGTCTGGTAGATGCCCTTTTCCACGGTGAAGGACTTCAGGGTGCACTTTGTCTCAGAG
AGAGGGTCCAGGGCGCAGTCGACGGCGTCTGTGATTGTGCCGTTCTCGTTGTACTTCAGCAGGAAGGTTC
TAGGTTGCAGGTAGCCCACATAGTAGGCTGCAGCTCCGGCGGTCCATCCGCTGCTGCTGTCGCCAGGAGT
CAGGTAGGATCTATGCAGGGCCAGCAGGGTTTGGAACCGCGTTATGTTGATGCCTATGGGCAGGTCGACC
AGGGGTTCCAGGGCGCTGAAGCCCTGAGGGAGGTCCCGGACCAGGTTGATGGGTGTGTGCTTGGAGTAGA
TTTTGAAGTAGCCGTCGATGTTCTTGAACACGAATTCTCTCAGGTTCTTGAAGTTGCCTTGTTTCCCCTC
AAGGTCCATCAGAAAAGGCTGAGAGACGTACTCGAATGTGCAGTTGTTGGCGCTGCTGTAGACGCCGCTT
TCCATCCAGCTCTTGTTGTTCTTGTGGTAGTACACGTCCAGGAAAGGATCATTGCAAAACTGGAACTCGC
ACACCTTGATCACGACGTTCGTGGCATTGTTCACGATCAGGAGGCTCTGTGTTTTGCTATCCAGGGTGGT
GCCGAAGATCCAGCCCCGGATGATGTTACTCTTCTCGGTACTGGCGAAGTAAACTCCATCATTGAATGGC
AGGACGGGGTTATCAAACCGCTTGGTTCCGTTTGTGCCGCTCACGTGGATGGCGTGGAACCATGTCACGT
TGCTGAAGAACGGCAGGAAGAGGTCCTGAGTGCTGTGCAGGACGCTAGATCTGAACACCTTGTCAGGGTA
GTACACGCCCCGTGTAAAGCTGTTGGTGTAGGCTGGTGGGAGCTGGGTTCGGGTTCTCAGGTTCACGCAC
TGGCTGCTCACCAGAGGCAGGAGCACCAGGAACACGAACAT
Features (pLannotate 1.2.2; 1 found; start..end, strand, type, name):
      1..3618    -  CDS            S (fragment) (sequence partly withheld): SPIKE_SARS2 - Experimental evidence at protein level: Swiss-Prot protein existence level 1. [Spike glycoprotein]: May down-regulate host tetherin (BST2) by lysosomal degradation, thereby counteracting its antiviral activity. From Severe acute respiratory syndrome coronavirus 2 (2019-nCoV) (SARS-CoV-2).
