[The description below was written by a language model from this plasmid's Addgene catalogue record and pLannotate feature annotations shown in this document.]
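Description:
pαH-S-GSAS-B.1.617.2.v1 is a mammalian expression plasmid built on the pαH backbone for producing a soluble SARS-CoV-2 spike ectodomain of the Delta (B.1.617.2) lineage. The full construct is recorded as 8,363 bp, made up of a 4,745 bp backbone and a 3,618 bp insert introduced by Gibson cloning. It is maintained in E. coli as a high-copy plasmid under ampicillin selection. The record does not state the promoter, polyadenylation signal or origin of replication carried by the backbone.

The insert encodes spike residues 1–1208, that is, the ectodomain without the transmembrane and cytoplasmic regions. The furin cleavage site at residues 682–685 (RRAR) is replaced with GSAS, which prevents S1/S2 processing so the protein remains a single uncleaved chain. Delta-defining changes are included: T19R, G142D, deletion of 156/157, R158G, L452R, T478K, D614G, P681R and D950N. The purpose field also mentions two prolines at positions 986 and 987, the well-known prefusion-stabilising substitutions, but these are not listed in the mutation field, so the record is ambiguous on this point. The backbone supplies C-terminal elements: an HRV 3C protease cleavage site followed by an 8X His tag and a 2X Strep-Tag II, allowing affinity purification of the secreted protein and subsequent tag removal.

The available sequence record and feature table cover only the 3,618 nt insert, annotated as a single spike glycoprotein CDS fragment on the reverse strand, so backbone features cannot be confirmed from it. The construct comes from work on the structural diversity of variant spikes, consistent with use for recombinant protein production for structural and antigenic studies.
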