Addgene plasmid #182575: pαH-S-GSAS-B.1.617.2.v1
Purpose: Mammalian cell expression of SARS-CoV-2 Spike protein Delta variant, furin side replaced by GSAS, 2 Proline at 986 and 987 plus T19R-G142D-del156/157-R158G-L452R-T478K-D614G-P681R-D950N
Depositing lab: Priyamvada Acharya. Depositing organization: Duke University. Publication: Structural diversity of the SARS-CoV-2 Omicron spike. Gobeil SM, Henderson R, Stalls V, Janowska K, Huang X, May A, Speakman M, Beaudoin E, Manne K, Li D, Parks R, Barr M, Deyton M, Martin M, Mansouri K, Edwards RJ, Eaton A, Montefiori DC, Sempowski GD, Saunders KO, Wiehe K, Williams W, Korber B, Haynes BF, Acharya P. Mol Cell. 2022 Jun 2;82(11):2050-2068.e6. doi: 10.1016/j.molcel.2022.03.028. Epub 2022 Mar 25. PubMed 35447081.
Backbone
  Vector backbone: pαH
  Backbone size w/o insert (bp): 4745
  Total vector size (bp): 8363
  Vector type: Mammalian Expression
Growth in bacteria
  Bacterial resistance: Ampicillin, 100 μg/mL
  Growth temperature: 37°C
  Growth strain: DH5alpha
  Copy number: High Copy
Gene/Insert
  Gene/Insert name: Spike S-GSAS-B.1.617.2.v1 (T19R-G142D-Del156/157-R158G-L452R-T478K-D614G-P681R-D950N)
  Species: Severe acute respiratory syndrome coronavirus 2
  Insert size (bp): 3618
  Mutation: Ectodomain (AAs 1-1208); 682-685 (furin site = RRAR) replaced with GSAS; T19R; G142D; Del156/157; R158G; L452R; T478K; D614G; P681R; D950N
  Entrez Gene: S (a.k.a. GU280_gp02, spike glycoprotein)
  Tag / fusion protein: HRV3C cleavage site (C terminal on backbone); 8X His tag (C terminal on backbone); 2X Strep-Tag II (C terminal on backbone)
  Cloning method: Gibson Cloning
  Sequencing primers: 5′ Unknown
Resource information
  A portion of this plasmid was derived from a plasmid made by: A portion of this plasmid was derived from a plasmid made by Jason McLellan; see this as a reference: https://www.addgene.org/164566/
Terms and licenses: Academic/Nonprofit Terms; Industry Terms: Not Available to Industry
Depositor comments: Please visit https://www.biorxiv.org/content/10.1101/2022.01.25.477784v1 for bioRxiv preprint.
How to cite: pαH-S-GSAS-B.1.617.2.v1 was a gift from Priyamvada Acharya (Addgene plasmid # 182575 ; http://n2t.net/addgene:182575 ; RRID:Addgene_182575)
