>Addgene plasmid #182575 | pαH-S-GSAS-B.1.617.2.v1 | addgene partial sequence | sequence record 360266 | Addgene Partial NGS Result
NNCCCCCCCCCCCGCCCCCATCGCTGCACAAAATAATTAAAAAATAAATAAATACAAAATTGGGGGTGGG
GAGGGGGGGGAGATGGGGAGAGTGAAGCAGAACGTGGGGCTCACCTCGACCATGGTAATAGCGATGACTA
ATACGTAGATGTACTGCCAAGTAGGAAAGTCCCATAAGGTCATGTACTGGGCATAATGCCAGGCGGGCCA
TTTACCGTCATTGACGTCAATAGGGGGCGTACTTGGCATATGATACACTTGATGTACTGCCAAGTGGGCA
GTTTACCGTAAATACTCCACCCATTGACGTCAATGGAAAGTCCCTATTGGCGTTACTATGGGAACATACG
TCATTATTGACGTCAATGGGCGGGGGTCGTTGGGCGGTCAGCCAGGCGGGCCATTTACCGTAAGTTATGT
AACGCGGAACTCCATATATGGGCTATGAACTAATGACCCCGTAATTGATTACTATTAATAACTAGTCAAT
AATCAATGTCGACCCAGGTGGCACTTTTCGGGGAAATGTGCGCGGAACCCCTATTTGTTTATTTTTCTAA
ATACATTCAAATATGTATCCGCTCATGAGACAATAACCCTGATAAATGCTTCAATAATATTGAAAAAGGA
AGAGTATGAGTATTCAACATTTCCGTGTCGCCCTTATTCCCTTTTTTGCGGCATTTTGCCTTCCTGTTTT
TGCTCACCCAGAAACGCTGGTGAAAGTAAAAGATGCTGAAGATCAGTTGGGTGCACGAGTGGGTTACATC
GAACTGGATCTCAACAGCGGTAAGATCCTTGAGAGTTTTCGCCCCGAAGAACGTTTTCCAATGATGAGCA
CTTTTAAAGTTCTGCTATGTGGCGCGGTATTATCCCGTATTGACGCCGGGCAAGAGCAACTCGGTCGCCG
CATACACTATTCTCAGAATGACTTGGTTGAGTACTCACCAGTCACAGAAAAGCATCTTACGGATGGCATG
ACAGTAAGAGAATTATGCAGTGCTGCCATAACCATGAGTGATAACACTGCGGCCAACTTACTTCTGACAA
CGATCGGAGGACCGAAGGAGCTAACCGCTTTTTTGCACAACATGGGGGATCATGTAACTCGCCTTGATCG
TTGGGAACCGGAGCTGAATGAAGCCATACCAAACGACGAGCGTGACACCACGATGCCTGTAGCAATGGCA
ACAACGTTGCGCAAACTATTAACTGGCGAACTACTTACTCTAGCTTCCCGGCAACAATTAATAGACTGGA
TGGAGGCGGATAAAGTTGCAGGACCACTTCTGCGCTCGGCCCTTCCGGCTGGCTGGTTTATTGCTGATAA
ATCTGGAGCCGGTGAGCGTGGGTCTCGCGGTATCATTGCAGCACTGGGGCCAGATGGTAAGCCCTCCCGT
ATCGTAGTTATCTACACGACGGGGAGTCAGGCAACTATGGATGAACGAAATAGACAGATCGCTGAGATAG
GTGCCTCACTGATTAAGCATTGGTAACTGTCAGACCAAGTTTACTCATATATACTTTAGATTGATTTAAA
ACTTCATTTTTAATTTAAAAGGATCTAGGTGAAGATCCTTTTTGATAATCTCATGACCAAAATCCCTTAA
CGTGAGTTTTCGTTCCACTGAGCGTCAGACCCCGTAGAAAAGATCAAAGGATCTTCTTGAGATCCTTTTT
TTCTGCGCGTAATCTGCTGCTTGCAAACAAAAAAACCACCGCTACCAGCGGTGGTTTGTTTGCCGGATCA
AGAGCTACCAACTCTTTTTCCGAAGGTAACTGGCTTCAGCAGAGCGCAGATACCAAATACTGTTCTTCTA
GTGTAGCCGTAGTTAGGCCACCACTTCAAGAACTCTGTAGCACCGCCTACATACCTCGCTCTGCTAATCC
TGTTACCAGTGGCTGCTGCCAGTGGCGATAAGTCGTGTCTTACCGGGTTGGACTCAAGACGATAGTTACC
GGATAAGGCGCAGCGGTCGGGCTGAACGGGGGGTTCGTGCACACAGCCCAGCTTGGAGCGAACGACCTAC
ACCGAACTGAGATACCTACAGCGTGAGCTATGAGAAAGCGCCACGCTTCCCGAAGGGAGAAAGGCGGACA
GGTATCCGGTAAGCGGCAGGGTCGGAACAGGAGAGCGCACGAGGGAGCTTCCAGGGGGAAACGCCTGGTA
TCTTTATAGTCCTGTCGGGTTTCGCCACCTCTGACTTGAGCGTCGATTTTTGTGATGCTCGTCAGGGGGG
CGGAGCCTATGGAAAAACGCCAGCAACGCGGCCTTTTTACGGTTCCTGGCCTTTTGCTGGCCTTTTGCTC
ACATGTTCTTTCCTGCGTTATCCCCTGATTCTGTGGATAACCGTATTACCGCCTTTGAGTGAGCTGATAC
CGCTCGCCGCAGCCGAACGACCGAGCGCAGCGAGTCAGTGAGCGAGGAAGCGGAAGAGCGCCCAATACGC
AAACCGCCTCTCCCCGCGCGTTGGCCGATTCATTAATGCAGCGGATCGATCCGCTGGCACGACAGGTTTC
CCGACTGGAAAGCGGGCAGTGAGCGCAACGCAATTAATGTGAGTTAGCTCACTCATTAGGCACCCCAGGC
TTTACACTTTATGCTTCCGGCTCGTATGTTGTGTGGAATTGTGAGCGGATAACAATTTCACACAGGAAAC
AGCTATGACCATGATTACGCCAAGCTTGGGCTGCAGGTCGAGGGATCTCCATAAGAGAAGAGGGACAGCT
ATGACTGGGAGTAGTCAGGAGAGGAGGAAAAATCTGGCTAGTAAAACATGTAAGGAAAATTTTAGGGATG
TTAAAGAAAAAAATAACACAAAACAAAATATAAAAAAAATCTAACCTCAAGTCAAGGCTTTTCTATGGAA
TAAGGAATGGACAGCAGGGGGCTGTTTCATATACTGATGACCTCTTTATAGCCAACCTTTGTTCATGGCA
GCCAGCATATGGGCATATGTTGCCAAACTCTAAACCAAATACTCATTCTGATGTTTTAAATGATTTGCCC
TCCCATATGTCCTTCCGAGTGAGAGACACAAAAAATTCCAACACACTATTGCAATGAAAATAAATTTCCT
TTATTAGCCAGAAGTCAGATGCTCAAGGGGCTTCATGATGTCCCCATAATTTTTGGCAGAGGGAAAAAGA
TCTCAGTGGTATTTGTGAGCCAGGGCATTGGCCACACCAGCCACCACCTTCTGATAGGCAGCCTGCACCT
GAGGAGTGAATTATCGCTCGAGTCATTATCACTTTTCGAACTGGGGGTGGCTCCAAGCTGAGCCGCCAGA
TCCGCCCCCTCCACTACCGCCGCCCTTCTCGAACTGGGGGTGGGACCAGGCGCTATGATGGTGGTGATGG
TGGTGATGGCCTGGGCCCTGGAACAGCACCTCCAGGGATCTGCCCAGGAATGTGCTCAGCAGTACCCACT
CGCCGTCCTTCCGCACGTAGGCCTGGCCATCTCTGGGGGCCTCGGGGATGTATCCGGATCCCTGCTCGTA
TTTGCCGAGCTCCTGCAGGTCGATCAGGGACTCGTTCAGGTTCTTGGCCACCTCGTTCAGTCTGTCGATT
TCCTTTTGGATGTTCACCACGCTGGCGTTAATGCCACTGATGTCGCCCAGGTCCACATCGGGGCTGGTGT
GGTTTTTAAAGTACTTGTCCAGCTCTTCCTTAAAAGAGTCCAGCTCAGGTTGCAGAGGGTCGTACACTGT
GTTGTTCACGATTCCGATGACCACGTCACAATTGCCACTCACGAAGGTGTTGTCGGTGGTGATAATCTGG
GGTTCGTAGAAGTTTCTTTGTGTCACGAACCAGTGTGTGCCATTGGAAACGAAAACGCCCTCTCTTGGGA
AGTGGGCCTTGCCGTCGTGGCAGATGGCAGGGGCGGTTGTGAAATTCTTCTCTTGGGCAGGCACGTATGT
CACATGCAGGAACACCACGCCGTGCGGCGCGCTCTGGGGGAAGCTCATCAGGTGATAGCCTTTGCCGCAG
AAGTCAACGCGTTTAGACTGTCCCAGCACACACTCGGACATCTTGGTAGCGGCGAGATTGGCGCTGGCTC
TTATTTCAGCGGCCCTGATCAGCTGTTGGGTCACGTAGGTTTGCAGGGACTGCAGTCTACCTGTGATCAG
TCTATCGATCTGGACTTCGGCTTCCACCTTGTCCAGTCTAGACAGGATATCGTTCAGCACAGAGCTGATG
GCGCCAAAATTGCTGCTGAGCTGCTTCACCAGGGTGTTCAGGGCTTGGGCGTTCTGATTCACCACGTTCT
GCAGTTTGCCCAGGGCGCTGGCGGTAGAGGAGAGGGAGTCCTGGATCTTGCCGATGGCAGAATTGAACTG
GTTAGCGATCAGCTTCTGGTTTTCATACAGCACGTTCTGGGTCACGCCGATTCCGTTGAATCTATAGGCC
ATCTGCATGGCAAAGGGGATCTGCAGGGCGGCGCCGGCGCCAAATGTCCACCCAGATGTGATGGTGCCAG
CCAGCAGGGCAGAGGTGTACTGAGCGATCATCTCGTCGGTCAGCAGAGGTGGGAGAACTGTCAGGCCGTT
GAATTTCTGGGCGCAGATCAGATCTCTGGCGGCTATGTCGCCCAGGCAATCGCCATACTGTTTGATAAAG
CCGGCATCGGCCAGGGTGACCTTGTTGAACAGCAGATCCTCGATAAAGCTCCGCTTGCTAGGCTTAGAAG
GATCAGGGAGAATCTGGCTAAAGTTAAAGCCGCCGAAGTCCTTGATAGGTGGGGTCTTGTAGATCTGCTT
CACTTGGGCGAACACCTCCTGGGTATTTTTGTCCTGTTCCACGGCGATTCCGGTCAGCGCCCGGTTCAGT
TGGGTGCAAAAGGAGCCGTATTGCAGCAGCAGGTTGCTGCATTCAGTGCTGTCGCCACAGATGTACATTG
TACAGTCCACGCTGGTCTTGGTCATGCTCACGGGCAGGATCTCTGTTGTGACGCTAATTGTAAAGTTGGT
GGGAATGGCGATAGAGTTGTTGGAATAGGCCACGCTGTTCTCTGCGCCCAGGCTCATGGTGTAGGCGATG
ATGCTCTGGCTAGCTACAGAGGAAGCAGACCCTCTGCTGTTTGTCTGGGTCTGGTAGCTGGCACAGATGC
CGGCGCCGATAGGGATGTCGCACTCGTAACTGTTATTCACGTGCTCGGCGCCGATCAGACATCCGGCCCT
GGTCTGGAACACATTGGAGCCAGTGGAGTACACTCTCCAAGTAGGTGTCAGCTGATCGGCGTGGATGGCC
ACAGGAACCTCGGTGCAGTTAACACCTTGGTACAGCACAGCCACCTGGTTGCTGGTATTGGTCCCGGGGG
TGATCACAGAAACTCCTCCGAAGGAGCAGGGTGTAATATCCAGGATTTCCAGGGTCTGTGGATCTCTGAC
GGCATCTGTGGTGTCAGCGATATCACGGCCGAACTGCTGGAAGGGGAGGAACTTTTTGTTGCTTTCGGTC
AGCACGCCGGTCCCAGTCAGGCCGTTGAAGTTGAAGTTCACGCA
[654 nt withheld, positions 5505-6158]
CCGGAAGTTGCTGGTCTGGTAGATGCCCTTTTCCACGGTGAAGGACTTCAGGGTGCACTTTGTCTCAGAG
AGAGGGTCCAGGGCGCAGTCGACGGCGTCTGTGATTGTGCCGTTCTCGTTGTACTTCAGCAGGAAGGTTC
TAGGTTGCAGGTAGCCCACATAGTAGGCTGCAGCTCCGGCGGTCCATCCGCTGCTGCTGTCGCCAGGAGT
CAGGTAGGATCTATGCAGGGCCAGCAGGGTTTGGAACCGCGTTATGTTGATGCCTATGGGCAGGTCGACC
AGGGGTTCCAGGGCGCTGAAGCCCTGAGGGAGGTCCCGGACCAGGTTGATGGGTGTGTGCTTGGAGTAGA
TTTTGAAGTAGCCGTCGATGTTCTTGAACACGAATTCTCTCAGGTTCTTGAAGTTGCCTTGTTTCCCCTC
AAGGTCCATCAGAAAAGGCTGAGAGACGTACTCGAATGTGCAGTTGTTGGCGCTGCTGTAGACGCCGCTT
TCCATCCAGCTCTTGTTGTTCTTGTGGTAGTACACGTCCAGGAAAGGATCATTGCAAAACTGGAACTCGC
ACACCTTGATCACGACGTTCGTGGCATTGTTCACGATCAGGAGGCTCTGTGTTTTGCTATCCAGGGTGGT
GCCGAAGATCCAGCCCCGGATGATGTTACTCTTCTCGGTACTGGCGAAGTAAACTCCATCATTGAATGGC
AGGACGGGGTTATCAAACCGCTTGGTTCCGTTTGTGCCGCTCACGTGGATGGCGTGGAACCATGTCACGT
TGCTGAAGAACGGCAGGAAGAGGTCCTGAGTGCTGTGCAGGACGCTAGATCTGAACACCTTGTCAGGGTA
GTACACGCCCCGTGTAAAGCTGTTGGTGTAGGCTGGTGGGAGCTGGGTTCGGGTTCTCAGGTTCACGCAC
TGGCTGCTCACCAGAGGCAGGAGCACCAGGAACACGAACATGGTGGCGGTACCGAACTCGGCCTGAGACG
GCCGCAATTCTTTGCCAAAATGATGAGACAGCACAACAACCAGCACGTTGCCCAGGAGCTGTAGGAAAAA
GAAGAAGGCATGAACATGGTTAGCAGAGGCGCTAGAGCCGCCGGTCACACGCCAGAAGCCGAACCCCGCC
CTGCCCCGTCCCCCCCGAAGGCAGCCGTCCCCCCGCGGACAGCCCCGAGGCTGGAGAGGGAGAAGGGGAC
GGCGGCGCGGCGACGCACGAAGGCCCTCCCCGCCCATTTCCTTCCTGCCGGCGCCGCACCGCTTCGCCCC
GCGCCCGCTAGAGGGGGTGCGGCGGCGCCTCCCAGATTTCGGCTCCGCACAGATTTGGGACAAAGGAAGT
CCCTGCGCCCTCTCGCACGATTACCATAAAAGGCAATGGCTGCGGCTCGCCGCGCCTCGACAGCCGCCGG
CGCTCCGGGGGCCGCCGCGCCCCTCCCCCGAGCCCTCCCCGGCCCGAGGCGGCCCCGCCCCGCCCGGCAC
CCCCACCTGCCGCCACCCCCCGCCCGGCACGGCGAGCCCCGCGCCACGCCCCGTACGGAGCCCCGCACCC
GAAGCCGGGCCGTGCTCAGCAACTCGGGGAGGGGGGTGCAGGGGGGGTTGCAGCCCGACCGACGCGCCCA
CACCCCCTGCTCACCCCCCCACGCACACACCCCGCACGCAGCCTTTGTTCCCCTCGCAGCCCCCCCCGCA
CCGCGGGGCACCGCCCCCGGCCGCGCTCCCCTCGCGCACACTGCGGAGCGCACAAAGCCCCGCGCCGCGC
CCGCAGCGCTCACAGCCGCCGGGCAGCGCGGAGCCGCACGCGGCGCTCCCCACGCACACACACACGCACG
CACCCCCCGAGCCGCTCCCCCCGCACAAAGGGCCCTCCCGGAGCCCCTCAAGGCTTTCACGCAGCCACAG
AAAAGAAACAAGCCGTCATTAAACCAAGCGCTAATTACAGCCCGGAGGAGAAGGGCCGTCCCGCCCGCTC
ACCTGTGGGAGTAACGCGGTCAGTCAGAGCCGGGGCGGGCGGCGCGAGGCGGCGGCGGAGCGGGGCACGG
GGCGAAGGCAGCGCGCAGCGACTCCCGCCCGCCGCGCGCTTCGCTTTTTATAGGGCCGCCGCCGCCGCCG
CCTCGCCATAAAAGGAAACTTTCGGAGCGCGCCGCTCTGATTGGCTGCCGCCGCACCTCTCCGCCTCGCC
CCGSCNCNNNNNNNNNNNNNNNNNNNNNNNNNNNNNNNNNNNNNNNNNNNNNNNNNNNNNNNNNNNNNNN
NNNNNNNNNNNNNNNNNNNNNNNNNNNNNNNNNNNNNNNNNNNNNNNNNNNNNNNNNN
